Addgene plasmid #66258: CX3C1-Tango
Purpose: Expression of G protein-coupled receptors for PRESTO-Tango: parallel receptorome expression and screening via transcriptional output, with transcriptional activation following arrestin translocation
Depositing lab: Bryan Roth. Publication: PRESTO-Tango as an open-source resource for interrogation of the druggable human GPCRome. Kroeze WK, Sassano MF, Huang XP, Lansu K, McCorvy JD, Giguere PM, Sciaky N, Roth BL. Nat Struct Mol Biol. 2015 May;22(5):362-9. doi: 10.1038/nsmb.3014. Epub 2015 Apr 20. PubMed 25895059.
Backbone
  Vector backbone: empty Tango
  Backbone size w/o insert (bp): 6632
  Vector type: Mammalian Expression
  Selectable markers: Neomycin (select with G418)
Growth in bacteria
  Bacterial resistance: Ampicillin, 100 μg/mL
  Growth temperature: 37°C
  Growth strain: DH5alpha
  Copy number: High Copy
Gene/Insert
  Gene/Insert name: CX3C1 (alt name: CX3CR1)
  Species: H. sapiens (human)
  Insert size (bp): 1065
  Entrez Gene: CX3CR1 (a.k.a. CCRL1, CMKBRL1, CMKDR1, GPR13, GPRV28, V28)
  Promoter: CMV
  Tag / fusion protein: FLAG (N terminal on backbone)
  Cloning method: Restriction Enzyme; 5′ cloning site NotI (not destroyed); 3′ cloning site XhoI (unknown if destroyed)
  Sequencing primers: 5′ CMV-F; 3′ Tet-R
Terms and licenses: Academic/Nonprofit Terms; Industry Terms: Not Available to Industry
Depositor comments: Please note: Most of the PRESTO-Tango vectors do not contain the XhoI cut site downstream of the tTA sequence and instead carry an XbaI site. If you need to perform an XhoI digest we recommend sequencing with a forward primer at the C-terminus of tTA to determine which of the two sites is present. Suggested primer: 5-gagctccacttagacggcgagg-3. Original backbone was pcDNA3.1(+). These plasmids were generated as part of the Illuminating the Druggable Genome (IDG) program sponsored by the NIH Common Fund. The goal of this program is to identify, gather, and distribute information and resources for proteins that currently are not well-studied yet belong to commonly drug-targeted protein families: protein kinases, non-olfactory G-protein coupled receptors (GPCRs), and ion channels. The IDG program is designed to develop fundamental research tools for understudied proteins, elucidate their function, and disseminate the IDG-related resources and data to the greater scientific community.
How to cite: CX3C1-Tango was a gift from Bryan Roth (Addgene plasmid # 66258 ; http://n2t.net/addgene:66258 ; RRID:Addgene_66258)
