[The description below was written by a language model from this plasmid's Addgene catalogue record.]
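Description:
CX3C1-Tango is a mammalian expression plasmid from the PRESTO-Tango collection, built on an "empty Tango" backbone that was itself derived from pcDNA3.1(+). It is propagated as a high-copy plasmid in E. coli under ampicillin selection. It also carries a neomycin resistance marker, so transfected mammalian cells can be selected with G418. The insert is the human chemokine receptor CX3CR1 (listed here as CX3C1), a coding sequence of about 1.1 kb placed in the roughly 6.6 kb backbone and expressed from the CMV promoter. The backbone supplies an N-terminal FLAG epitope, which can be used to detect the receptor.

The depositor's notes place a tTA (tetracycline transactivator) sequence downstream of the receptor, consistent with the Tango assay design. In that design, a GPCR is fused at its C-terminus to a transcription factor, and recruitment of arrestin to the activated receptor leads to release of the factor and transcription of a reporter. The record gives no feature table, so the linker, protease cleavage site and any other modules between the receptor and tTA are not documented here. The receptor was cloned by restriction enzymes, with NotI retained at the 5′ end. The 3′ site is nominally XhoI, but the depositor cautions that most vectors in this series carry XbaI rather than XhoI downstream of tTA, so which site is present should be confirmed by sequencing.

The plasmid is intended for measuring CX3CR1 activation through arrestin translocation coupled to transcriptional output. It can be used alone or in parallel screens across the human GPCR repertoire. It was produced under a programme that develops research tools for understudied members of druggable protein families.
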