>Addgene plasmid #66258 | CX3C1-Tango | depositor partial sequence | sequence record 113129 | empty Tango
GACGGATCGGGAGATCTCCCGATCCCCTATGGTGCACTCTCAGTACAATCTGCTCTGATGCCGCATAGTT
AAGCCAGTATCTGCTCCCTGCTTGTGTGTTGGAGGTCGCTGAGTAGTGCGCGAGCAAAATTTAAGCTACA
ACAAGGCAAGGCTTGACCGACAATTGCATGAAGAATCTGCTTAGGGTTAGGCGTTTTGCGCTGCTTCGCG
ATGTACGGGCCAGATATACGCGTTGACATTGATTATTGACTAGTTATTAATAGTAATCAATTACGGGGTC
ATTAGTTCATAGCCCATATATGGAGTTCCGCGTTACATAACTTACGGTAAATGGCCCGCCTGGCTGACCG
CCCAACGACCCCCGCCCATTGACGTCAATAATGACGTATGTTCCCATAGTAACGCCAATAGGGACTTTCC
ATTGACGTCAATGGGTGGAGTATTTACGGTAAACTGCCCACTTGGCAGTACATCAAGTGTATCATATGCC
AAGTACGCCCCCTATTGACGTCAATGACGGTAAATGGCCCGCCTGGCATTATGCCCAGTACATGACCTTA
TGGGACTTTCCTACTTGGCAGTACATCTACGTATTAGTCATCGCTATTACCATGGTGATGCGGTTTTGGC
AGTACATCAATGGGCGTGGATAGCGGTTTGACTCACGGGGATTTCCAAGTCTCCACCCCATTGACGTCAA
TGGGAGTTTGTTTTGGCACCAAAATCAACGGGACTTTCCAAAATGTCGTAACAACTCCGCCCCATTGACG
CAAATGGGCGGTAGGCGTGTACGGTGGGAGGTCTATATAAGCAGAGCTCTCTGGCTAACTAGAGAACCCA
CTGCTTACTGGCTTATCGAAATTAATACGACTCACTATAGGGAGACCCAAGCTGGCTAGCGTTTAAACTT
AAGCTTGGTACCGAGCTCGGATCCACTAGTCCAGTGTGGTGGAATTCTGCAGATATCCAGCACAGTGGCG
GCCGCGCCACCATGAAGACGATCATCGCCCTGAGCTACATCTTCTGCCTGGTATTCGCCGACTACAAGGA
CGATGATGACGCCAGCATCGATACCGGTGGACGCACCCCACCCAGCCTGGGTCCCCAAGATGAGTCCTGC
ACCACCGCCAGCTCCTCCCTGGCCAAGGACACTTCATCGACCGGTGAGAACCTGTACTTCCAGCTAAGAT
TAGATAAAAGTAAAGTGATTAACAGCGCATTAGAGCTGCTTAATGAGGTCGGAATCGAAGGTTTAACAAC
CCGTAAACTCGCCCAGAAGCTAGGTGTAGAGCAGCCTACATTGTATTGGCATGTAAAAAATAAGCGGGCT
TTGCTCGACGCCTTAGCCATTGAGATGTTAGATAGGCACCATACTCACTTTTGCCCTTTAGAAGGGGAAA
GCTGGCAAGATTTTTTACGTAATAACGCTAAAAGTTTTAGATGTGCTTTACTAAGTCATCGCGATGGAGC
AAAAGTACATTTAGGTACACGGCCTACAGAAAAACAGTATGAAACTCTCGAAAATCAATTAGCCTTTTTA
TGCCAACAAGGTTTTTCACTAGAGAATGCATTATATGCACTCAGCGCTGTGGGGCATTTTACTTTAGGTT
GCGTATTGGAAGATCAAGAGCATCAAGTCGCTAAAGAAGAAAGGGAAACACCTACTACTGATAGTATGCC
GCCATTATTACGACAAGCTATCGAATTATTTGATCACCAAGGTGCAGAGCCAGCCTTCTTATTCGGCCTT
GAATTGATCATATGCGGATTAGAAAAACAACTTAAATGTGAAAGTGGGTCCGCGTACAGCCGCGCGCGTA
CGAAAAACAATTACGGGTCTACCATCGAGGGCCTGCTCGATCTCCCGGACGACGACGCCCCCGAAGAGGC
GGGGCTGGCGGCTCCGCGCCTGTCCTTTCTCCCCGCGGGACACACGCGCAGACTGTCGACGGCCCCCCCG
ACCGATGTCAGCCTGGGGGACGAGCTCCACTTAGACGGCGAGGACGTGGCGATGGCGCATGCCGACGCGC
TAGACGATTTCGATCTGGACATGTTGGGGGACGGGGATTCCCCGGGTCCGGGATTTACCCCCCACGACTC
CGCCCCCTACGGCGCTCTGGATATGGCCGACTTCGAGTTTGAGCAGATGTTTACCGATGCCCTTGGAATT
GACGAGTACGGTGGGTAGCTCGAGTCTAGAGGGCCCGTTTAAACCCGCTGATCAGCCTCGACTGTGCCTT
CTAGTTGCCAGCCATCTGTTGTTTGCCCCTCCCCCGTGCCTTCCTTGACCCTGGAAGGTGCCACTCCCAC
TGTCCTTTCCTAATAAAATGAGGAAATTGCATCGCATTGTCTGAGTAGGTGTCATTCTATTCTGGGGGGT
GGGGTGGGGCAGGACAGCAAGGGGGAGGATTGGGAAGACAATAGCAGGCATGCTGGGGATGCGGTGGGCT
CTATGGCTTCTGAGGCGGAAAGAACCAGCTGGGGCTCTAGGGGGTATCCCC
[124 nt withheld, positions 2502-2625]
C
[91 nt withheld, positions 2627-2717]
A
[49 nt withheld, positions 2719-2767]
CCTTTGACGTTGGAGTCCACGTTCTTT
[37 nt withheld, positions 2795-2831]
ACCCTATCTCGGTCTATTCTTTTGATTTATAAGGGATTTTGCCGATTTCGGCCTATTGGTTAAAAAATGA
GCTGATTTAACAAAAATTTAACGCGAATTAATTCTGTGGAATGTGTGTCAGTTAGGGTGTGGAAAGTCCC
CAGGCTCCCCAGCAGGCAGAAGTATGCAAAGCATGCATCTCAATTAGTCAGCAACCAGGTGTGGAAAGTC
CCCAGGCTCCCCAGCAGGCAGAAGTATGCAAAGCATGCATCTCAATTAGTCAGCAACCATAGTCCCGCCC
CTAACTCCGCCCATCCCGCCCCTAACTCCGCCCAGTTCCGCCCATTCTCCGCCCCATGGCTGACTAATTT
TTTTTATTTATGCAGAGGCCGAGGCCGCCTCTGCCTCTGAGCTATTCCAGAAGTAGTGAGGAGGCTTTTT
TGGAGGCCTAGGCTTTTGCAAAAAGCTCCCGGGAGCTTGTATATCCATTTTCGGATCTGATCAAGAGACA
GGATGAGGATCGTTTCGCATGATTGAACAAGATGGATTGCACGCAGGTTCTCCGGCCGCTTGGGTGGAGA
GGCTATTCGGCTATGACTGGGCACAACAGACAATCGGCTGCTCTGATGCCGCCGTGTTCCGGCTGTCAGC
GCAGGGGCGCCCGGTTCTTTTTGTCAAGACCGACCTGTCCGGTGCCCTGAATGAACTGCAGGACGAGGCA
GCGCGGCTATCGTGGCTGGCCACGACGGGCGTTCCTTGCGCAGCTGTGCTCGACGTTGTCACTGAAGCGG
GAAGGGACTGGCTGCTATTGGGCGAAGTGCCGGGGCAGGATCTCCTGTCATCTCACCTTGCTCCTGCCGA
GAAAGTATCCATCATGGCTGATGCAATGCGGCGGCTGCATACGCTTGATCCGGCTACCTGCCCATTCGAC
CACCAAGCGAAACATCGCATCGAGCGAGCACGTACTCGGATGGAAGCCGGTCTTGTCGATCAGGATGATC
TGGACGAAGAGCATCAGGGGCTCGCGCCAGCCGAACTGTTCGCCAGGCTCAAGGCGCGCATGCCCGACGG
CGAGGATCTCGTCGTGACCCATGGCGATGCCTGCTTGCCGAATATCATGGTGGAAAATGGCCGCTTTTCT
GGATTCATCGACTGTGGCCGGCTGGGTGTGGCGGACCGCTATCAGGACATAGCGTTGGCTACCCGTGATA
TTGCTGAAGAGCTTGGCGGCGAATGGGCTGACCGCTTCCTCGTGCTTTACGGTATCGCCGCTCCCGATTC
GCAGCGCATCGCCTTCTATCGCCTTCTTGACGAGTTCTTCTGAGCGGGACTCTGGGGTTCGAAATGACCG
ACCAAGCGACGCCCAACCTGCCATCACGAGATTTCGATTCCACCGCCGCCTTCTATGAAAGGTTGGGCTT
CGGAATCGTTTTCCGGGACGCCGGCTGGATGATCCTCCAGCGCGGGGATCTCATGCTGGAGTTCTTCGCC
CACCCCAACTTGTTTATTGCAGCTTATAATGGTTACAAATAAAGCAATAGCATCACAAATTTCACAAATA
AAGCATTTTTTTCACTGCATTCTAGTTGTGGTTTGTCCAAACTCATCAATGTATCTTATCATGTCTGTAT
ACCGTCGACCTCTAGCTAGAGCTTGGCGTAATCATGGTCATAGCTGTTTCCTGTGTGAAATTGTTATCCG
CTCACAATTCCACACAACATACGAGCCGGAAGCATAAAGTGTAAAGCCTGGGGTGCCTAATGAGTGAGCT
AACTCACATTAATTGCGTTGCGCTCACTGCCCGCTTTCCAGTCGGGAAACCTGTCGTGCCAGCTGCATTA
ATGAATCGGCCAACGCGCGGGGAGAGGCGGTTTGCGTATTGGGCGCTCTTCCGCTTCCTCGCTCACTGAC
TCGCTGCGCTCGGTCGTTCGGCTGCGGCGAGCGGTATCAGCTCACTCAAAGGCGGTAATACGGTTATCCA
CAGAATCAGGGGATAACGCAGGAAAGAACATGTGAGCAAAAGGCCAGCAAAAGGCCAGGAACCGTAAAAA
GGCCGCGTTGCTGGCGTTTTTCCATAGGCTCCGCCCCCCTGACGAGCATCACAAAAATCGACGCTCAAGT
CAGAGGTGGCGAAACCCGACAGGACTATAAAGATACCAGGCGTTTCCCCCTGGAAGCTCCCTCGTGCGCT
CTCCTGTTCCGACCCTGCCGCTTACCGGATACCTGTCCGCCTTTCTCCCTTCGGGAAGCGTGGCGCTTTC
TCATAGCTCACGCTGTAGGTATCTCAGTTCGGTGTAGGTCGTTCGCTCCAAGCTGGGCTGTGTGCACGAA
CCCCCCGTTCAGCCCGACCGCTGCGCCTTATCCGGTAACTATCGTCTTGAGTCCAACCCGGTAAGACACG
ACTTATCGCCACTGGCAGCAGCCACTGGTAACAGGATTAGCAGAGCGAGGTATGTAGGCGGTGCTACAGA
GTTCTTGAAGTGGTGGCCTAACTACGGCTACACTAGAAGAACAGTATTTGGTATCTGCGCTCTGCTGAAG
CCAGTTACCTTCGGAAAAAGAGTTGGTAGCTCTTGATCCGGCAAACAAACCACCGCTGGTAGCGGTTTTT
TTGTTTGCAAGCAGCAGATTACGCGCAGAAAAAAAGGATCTCAAGAAGATCCTTTGATCTTTTCTACGGG
GTCTGACGCTCAGTGGAACGAAAACTCACGTTAAGGGATTTTGGTCATGAGATTATCAAAAAGGATCTTC
ACCTAGATCCTTTTAAATTAAAAATGAAGTTTTAAATCAATCTAAAGTATATATGAGTAAACTTGGTCTG
ACAGTTACCAATGCTTAATCAGTGAGGCACCTATCTCAGCGATCTGTCTATTTCGTTCATCCATAGTTGC
CTGACTCCCCGTCGTGTAGATAACTACGATACGGGAGGGCTTACCATCTGGCCCCAGTGCTGCAATGATA
CCGCGAGACCCACGCTCACCGGCTCCAGATTTATCAGCAATAAACCAGCCAGCCGGAAGGGCCGAGCGCA
GAAGTGGTCCTGCAACTTTATCCGCCTCCATCCAGTCTATTAATTGTTGCCGGGAAGCTAGAGTAAGTAG
TTCGCCAGTTAATAGTTTGCGCAACGTTGTTGCCATTGCTACAGGCATCGTGGTGTCACGCTCGTCGTTT
GGTATGGCTTCATTCAGCTCCGGTTCCCAACGATCAAGGCGAGTTACATGATCCCCCATGTTGTGCAAAA
AAGCGGTTAGCTCCTTCGGTCCTCCGATCGTTGTCAGAAGTAAGTTGGCCGCAGTGTTATCACTCATGGT
TATGGCAGCACTGCATAATTCTCTTACTGTCATGCCATCCGTAAGATGCTTTTCTGTGACTGGTGAGTAC
TCAACCAAGTCATTCTGAGAATAGTGTATGCGGCGACCGAGTTGCTCTTGCCCGGCGTCAATACGGGATA
ATACCGCGCCACATAGCAGAACTTTAAAAGTGCTCATCATTGGAAAACGTTCTTCGGGGCGAAAACTCTC
AAGGATCTTACCGCTGTTGAGATCCAGTTCGATGTAACCCACTCGTGCACCCAACTGATCTTCAGCATCT
TTTACTTTCACCAGCGTTTCTGGGTGAGCAAAAACAGGAAGGCAAAATGCCGCAAAAAAGGGAATAAGGG
CGACACGGAAATGTTGAATACTCATACTCTTCCTTTTTCAATATTATTGAAGCATTTATCAGGGTTATTG
TCTCATGAGCGGATACATATTTGAATGTATTTAGAAAAATAAACAAATAGGGGTTCCGCGCACATTTCCC
CGAAAAGTGCCACCTGACGTC
