>Addgene plasmid #66258 | CX3C1-Tango | depositor partial sequence | sequence record 113130 | CX3C1
ATGGACCAGTTCCCAGAATCCGTGACGGAAAACTTTGAATACGACGACCTGGCAGAAGCCTGTTATATCG
GGGATATCGTTGTCTTTGGCACTGTGTTTCTGTCCATCTTCTATAGCGTTATCTTCGCAATTGGGCTGGT
GGGTAATCTGCTGGTGGTCTTTGCTTTGACCAACAGCAAGAAGCCGAAATCCGTCACAGACATCTACCTG
TTGAACCTGGCCTTGTCTGATCTGTTGTTCGTTGCTACACTGCCCTTTTGGACCCATTACCTGATCAACG
AAAAGGGACTGCACAACGCGATGTGCAAGTTTACCACGGCTTTTTTCTTCATTGGATTCTTCGGCAGCAT
TTTCTTCATCACTGTAATTTCCATTGATCGGTACTTGGCCATTGTGCTGGCAGCCAACTCCATGAATAAC
CGCACCGTTCAGCATGGCGTTACCATCTCACTGGGAGTGTGGGCTGCCGCGATTCTGGTGGCTGCTCCCC
AGTTTATGTTCACAAAACAGAAAGAGAACGAATGCCTGGGCGACTACCCAGAGGTGTTGCAGGAGATTTG
GCCAGTTTTGAGAAACGTAGAAACTAACTTTCTGGGGTTCCTCCTGCCACTGCTCATAATGTCATATTGC
TATTTCCGAATTATCCAGACCCTGTTTTCTTGCAAAAACCATAAAAAAGCTAAGGCAATAAAGCTGATTC
TTCTTGTGGTCATTGTATTCTTTCTGTTTTGGACCCCCTACAATGTGATGATTTTCCTTGAAACACTGAA
GCTTTATGACTTCTTTCCATCCTGCGACATGCGCAAAGACCTGCGACTGGCTCTCAGCGTGACGGAGACC
GTCGCATTTTCTCACTGCTGCCTGAACCCGCTGATCTACGCCTTCGCCGGAGAAAAATTTAGAAGGTATC
TGTACCACCTGTACGGCAAATGCTTGGCGGTGCTCTGTGGCAGGTCCGTGCACGTCGACTTTTCTAGCTC
CGAAAGTCAAAGGTCCAGGCACGGATCCGTCCTGAGTTCCAATTTCACCTATCACACGAGTGATGGGGAC
GCACTGTTGCTGCTG
