>Addgene plasmid #66258 | CX3C1-Tango | addgene partial sequence | sequence record 117047 | CMV-F 5'-CGCAAATGGGCGGTAGGCGTG-3'
TCTCTGGCTAACTAGAGAACCCACTGCTTACTGGCTTATCGAAATTAATACGACTCACTATAGGGAGACC
CAAGCTGGCTAGCGTTTAAACTTAAGCTTGGTACCGAGCTCGGATCCACTAGTCCAGTGTGGTGGAATTC
TGCAGATATCCAGCACAGTGGCGGCCGCGCCACCATGAAGACGATCATCGCCCTGAGCTACATCTTCTGC
CTGGTATTCGCCGACTACAAGGACGATGATGACGCCAGCATCGATATGGACCAGTTCCCAGAATCCGTGA
CGGAAAACTTTGAATACGACGACCTGGCAGAAGCCTGTTATATCGGGGATATCGTTGTCTTTGGCACTGT
GTTTCTGTCCATCTTCTATAGCGTTATCTTCGCAATTGGGCTGGTGGGTAATCTGCTGGTGGTCTTTGCT
TTGACCAACAGCAAGAAGCCGAAATCCGTCACAGACATCTACCTGTTGAACCTGGCCTTGTCTGATCTGT
TGTTCGTTGCTACACTGCCCTTTTGGACCCATTACCTGATCAACGAAAAGGGACTGCACAACGCGATGTG
CAAGTTTACCACGGCTTTTTTCTTCATTGGATTCTTCGGCAGCATTTTCTTCATCACTGTAATTTCCATT
GATCGGTACTTGGCCATTGTGCTGGCAGCCAACTCCATGAATAACCGCACCGTTCAGCATGGCGTTACCA
TCTCACTGGGAGTGTGGGCTGCCGCGATTCTGGTGGCTGCTCCCCAGTTTATGTTCACAAAACAGAAAGA
GAACGAATGCCTGGGCGACTACCCAGAGGTGTTGCAGGAGATTTGGCCAGTTTTGAGAAACGTAGAAACT
AACTTTCTGGGGTTCCTCCTGCCACTGCTCATAATGTCATATTGCTATTTCCGAATTATCCAGACCCTGT
TTTCTTGCAAAAACCATAAAAAAGCTAAGGCAATAAAGCTGATTCTTCTTGTGGTCATTGTATTCTTTCT
GTTTTGGACCCCCTACAATGTGATGATTTTCCTTGAAACACTGAAGCTTTATGACTTCTTTCCATCCTGC
GACATGCGCAAAGACCTGCGACTGGCTCTCA
