>Addgene plasmid #66258 | CX3C1-Tango | addgene partial sequence | sequence record 117729 | Tet-R 5'-GGCGAGTTTACGGGTTGTTA-3'
CTCTAATGCGCTGTTAATCACTTTACTTTTATCTAATCTTAGCTGGAAGTACAGGTTCTCACCGGTCGAT
GAAGTGTCCTTGGCCAGGGAGGAGCTGGCGGTGGTGCAGGACTCATCTTGGGGACCCAGGCTGGGTGGGG
TGCGTCCACCGGTATCGATCAGCAGCAACAGTGCGTCCCCATCACTCGTGTGATAGGTGAAATTGGAACT
CAGGACGGATCCGTGCCTGGACCTTTGACTTTCGGAGCTAGAAAAGTCGACGTGCACGGACCTGCCACAG
AGCACCGCCAAGCATTTGCCGTACAGGTGGTACAGATACCTTCTAAATTTTTCTCCGGCGAAGGCGTAGA
TCAGCGGGTTCAGGCAGCAGTGAGAAAATGCGACGGTCTCCGTCACGCTGAGAGCCAGTCGCAGGTCTTT
GCGCATGTCGCAGGATGGAAAGAAGTCATAAAGCTTCAGTGTTTCAAGGAAAATCATCACATTGTAGGGG
GTCCAAAACAGAAAGAATACAATGACCACAAGAAGAATCAGCTTTATTGCCTTAGCTTTTTTATGGTTTT
TGCAAGAAAACAGGGTCTGGATAATTCGGAAATAGCAATATGACATTATGAGCAGTGGCAGGAGGAACCC
CAGAAAGTTAGTTTCTACGTTTCTCAAAACTGGCCAAATCTCCTGCAACACCTCTGGGTAGTCGCCCAGG
CATTCGTTCTCTTTCTGTTTTGTGAACATAAACTGGGGAGCAGCCACCAGAATCGCGGCAGCCCACACTC
CCAGTGAGATGGTAACGCCATGCTGAACGGTGCGGTTATTCATGGAGTTGGCTGCCAGCACAATGGCCAA
GTACCGATCAATGGAAATTACAGTGATGAAGAAAATGCTGCCGAAGAATCCAATGAAGAAAAAAGCCGTG
GTAAACTTGCACATCGCGTTGTGCAGTCCCTTTTCGTTGATCAGGTAATGGGTCCAAAAGGGCAGTGTAG
CAACGAACAACAGATCAGACAAGGCCAGGTTCAACAGGTAGATGTCTGTGACGGATTTCGGCTTCTTGCT
GTTGGTCAA
